Addgene plasmid #139598: pET28a-AlpJ
Purpose: expresses AlpJ in E. coli
Depositing lab: Emily Balskus. Depositing organization: Harvard University. Publication: Production of Stealthin C Involves an S-N-Type Smiles Rearrangement. Wang P, Hong GJ, Wilson MR, Balskus EP. J Am Chem Soc. 2017 Mar 1;139(8):2864-2867. doi: 10.1021/jacs.6b10586. Epub 2017 Feb 16. PubMed 28191843.
Backbone
  Vector backbone: pET28a
  Backbone size w/o insert (bp): 5308
  Vector type: Bacterial Expression
Growth in bacteria
  Bacterial resistance: Kanamycin, 50 μg/mL
  Growth temperature: 37°C
  Growth strain: DH5alpha
  Copy number: High Copy
Gene/Insert
  Gene/Insert name: alpJ
  Species: Streptomyces ambofaciens ATCC 23877
  Promoter: T7
  Tag / fusion protein: N terminal hexahistidine (N terminal on backbone)
  Cloning method: Restriction Enzyme; 5′ cloning site NdeI (unknown if destroyed); 3′ cloning site XhoI (unknown if destroyed)
  Sequencing primers: 5′ T7; 3′ T7 Rev
Terms and licenses: Academic/Nonprofit Terms; Industry Terms: Not Available to Industry
How to cite: pET28a-AlpJ was a gift from Emily Balskus (Addgene plasmid # 139598 ; http://n2t.net/addgene:139598 ; RRID:Addgene_139598)
