[The description below was written by a language model from this plasmid's Addgene catalogue record and pLannotate feature annotations shown in this document.]
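Description:
pET28a-AlpJ is a bacterial expression plasmid built on the pET28a backbone for producing AlpJ, a protein encoded by the alpJ gene of Streptomyces ambofaciens ATCC 23877, in E. coli. The sequenced record is 5,988 nt. The plasmid is maintained through a ColE1/pBR322-type origin accompanied by the bom region and the rop gene, and is selected with kanamycin via the aph(3')-Ia resistance gene. An f1 origin is also present, a standard backbone element that permits single-stranded DNA production. The catalogue lists the plasmid as high copy, although rop is normally associated with copy-number restraint.

The alpJ coding sequence was inserted between the NdeI and XhoI sites, placing it downstream of the T7 promoter, a lac operator and the T7 gene 10 ribosome binding site, and upstream of the T7 terminator. The backbone supplies an N-terminal hexahistidine tag followed by a thrombin cleavage site, allowing nickel-affinity purification and optional tag removal. The insert itself is not annotated in the feature table, but it corresponds to the unlabelled stretch between the thrombin site and the downstream histidine-coding region. That downstream His sequence is the vector's C-terminal tag region, and the record does not say whether it is translated. The hits labelled capTEV, 9xHis and SET1 are partial matches that most likely reflect ordinary pET28a His-tag and flanking sequence rather than separate tags. The short TcR fragments are likewise probably pBR322-derived backbone remnants. A plasmid-borne lacI gene provides repressor, so transcription requires a host supplying T7 RNA polymerase and is induced with IPTG. The associated publication concerns stealthin C production, consistent with use of the purified recombinant enzyme in biosynthetic studies.
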