Features (pLannotate 1.2.2; 20 found; start..end, strand, type, name):
     20..38      +  promoter       T7 promoter: promoter for bacteriophage T7 RNA polymerase
     39..63      +  protein_bind   lac operator: The lac repressor binds to the lac operator to inhibit transcription in E. coli. This inhibition can be relieved by adding lactose or isopropyl-β-D-thiogalactopyranoside (IPTG). lac repressor encoded by lacI
     78..100     +  RBS            RBS: efficient ribosome binding site from bacteriophage T7 gene 10 (Olins and Rangwala, 1989)
    119..135     +  CDS            capTEV™ (fragment): composite tag for in vivo biotinylation, TEV protease cleavage, and 6xHis tagging
    146..163     +  CDS            thrombin site: thrombin recognition and cleavage site
    872..889     +  CDS            9xHis (fragment): 9xHis affinity tag
    899..948     +  CDS            SET1 (fragment): solubility-enhancement tag derived from T7 phage gene 10B
    956..1003    +  terminator     T7 terminator: transcription terminator for bacteriophage T7 RNA polymerase
   1040..1468    +  rep_origin     f1 ori (sequence partly withheld): f1 bacteriophage origin of replication; arrow indicates direction of (+) strand synthesis
   1521..1578    +  promoter       AmpR promoter (fragment): bla
   1587..2402    -  CDS            KanR: aminoglycoside phosphotransferase; aph(3')-Ia; confers resistance to kanamycin in bacteria or G418 (Geneticin®) in eukaryotes
   2524..3112    +  rep_origin     ori: high-copy-number ColE1/pMB1/pBR322/pUC origin of replication
   3298..3437    -  misc_feature   bom: basis of mobility region from pBR322
   3539..3730    -  CDS            rop: Rop protein, which maintains plasmids at low copy number; rop
   3747..4127    +  CDS            YPB1_ECOLX: Protein predicted: Swiss-Prot protein existence level 4. From Escherichia coli.
   4199..4490    -  CDS            TcR (fragment): tetracycline efflux protein; tet; confers resistance to tetracycline
   4505..4526    -  protein_bind   CAP binding site: CAP binding activates transcription in the presence of cAMP. E. coli catabolite activator protein
   4539..5621    -  CDS            lacI: lac repressor; lacI; The lac repressor binds to the lac operator to inhibit transcription in E. coli. This inhibition can be relieved by adding lactose or isopropyl-β-D-thiogalactopyranoside (IPTG).
   5622..5699    -  promoter       lacI promoter: lacI
   5707..5986    -  CDS            TcR (fragment): tetracycline efflux protein; tet; confers resistance to tetracycline
>Addgene plasmid #139598 | pET28a-AlpJ | addgene full sequence | sequence record 273461 | Addgene NGS Result
GATCTCGATCCCGCGAAATTAATACGACTCACTATAGGGGAATTGTGAGCGGATAACAATTCCCCTCTAG
AAATAATTTTGTTTAACTTTAAGAAGGAGATATACCATGGGCAGCAGCCATCATCATCATCATCACAGCA
GCGGCCTGGTGCCGCGCGGCAGCCATATGCCCATCATCTCCGCCGAGGACAAGCACCTCACCGTCCTGAA
CCTGTTCACCACGGACACTCCCGAGAAGCAGGGCAAGCTGATCGAGGAGATGACGAAGATCGTCGACGCG
GCCACGTACGAGGGCTGGATGTCCTCCACCGTCCACTCCGGCGTCGACTCCCACGGCACCCTCAACTTCA
TCCAGTGGCGCAGCGGCGAGGACCTGGAAAAGCGGTACGCGGGCGAGGAGTTCAAGCACCGCACGCTGCC
GGTCTTCGGTGAGATCACCACCTCGATCCGGCTGATGCAGAACGAGGTCGCCCACACGCTGACCTCCGAC
GCCCTCGGCGGGAAGATCGAGATCGGCCCCGGCCGCGACGACTACACCGTCTTCACCGTCTTCCCGGTCA
CCCCCCAGGGCCAGGACGAGGCCCTGGACGCCCTCGGCCCCGGCCAGGCCTTCCTCGCCCAGGTGCCCGG
CTTCCGCGCGCACGTCGTCCTCAAGGGGCTGCGCGCCCGCGGCCTGGAGGGCGCCTTCGTCATCTCCTAC
TCCCAGTGGGACAGCAAGCAGGCCTGGGAGGCCTACCGCGACCAGGCCCCCCAGGACCAGGACGAGGCCC
GCAAGGCGGCCGTCGGCCGGGTGCGCGCCGTCGTCGCCGGTGAGCCCTACAGCAACACCTACCAGGTCGT
GCACACGCGTTCGGCCGGCGAGTGACTCGAGCACCACCACCACCACCACTGAGATCCGGCTGCTAACAAA
GCCCGAAAGGAAGCTGAGTTGGCTGCTGCCACCGCTGAGCAATAACTAGCATAACCCCTTGGGGCCTCTA
AACGGGTCTTGAGGGGTTTTTTGCTGAAAGGAGGAACTATATCCGGATTGGCGAATGGG
[124 nt withheld, positions 1040-1163]
C
[91 nt withheld, positions 1165-1255]
A
[49 nt withheld, positions 1257-1305]
CCTTTGACGTTGGAGTCCACGTTCTTT
[37 nt withheld, positions 1333-1369]
ACCCTATCTCGGTCTATTCTTTTGATTTATAAGGGATTTTGCCGATTTCGGCCTATTGGTTAAAAAATGA
GCTGATTTAACAAAAATTTAACGCGAATTTTAACAAAATATTAACGCTTACAATTTAGGTGGCACTTTTC
GGGGAAATGTGCGCGGAACCCCTATTTGTTTATTTTTCTAAATACATTCAAATATGTATCCGCTCATGAA
TTAATTCTTAGAAAAACTCATCGAGCATCAAATGAAACTGCAATTTATTCATATCAGGATTATCAATACC
ATATTTTTGAAAAAGCCGTTTCTGTAATGAAGGAGAAAACTCACCGAGGCAGTTCCATAGGATGGCAAGA
TCCTGGTATCGGTCTGCGATTCCGACTCGTCCAACATCAATACAACCTATTAATTTCCCCTCGTCAAAAA
TAAGGTTATCAAGTGAGAAATCACCATGAGTGACGACTGAATCCGGTGAGAATGGCAAAAGTTTATGCAT
TTCTTTCCAGACTTGTTCAACAGGCCAGCCATTACGCTCGTCATCAAAATCACTCGCATCAACCAAACCG
TTATTCATTCGTGATTGCGCCTGAGCGAGACGAAATACGCGATCGCTGTTAAAAGGACAATTACAAACAG
GAATCGAATGCAACCGGCGCAGGAACACTGCCAGCGCATCAACAATATTTTCACCTGAATCAGGATATTC
TTCTAATACCTGGAATGCTGTTTTCCCGGGGATCGCAGTGGTGAGTAACCATGCATCATCAGGAGTACGG
ATAAAATGCTTGATGGTCGGAAGAGGCATAAATTCCGTCAGCCAGTTTAGTCTGACCATCTCATCTGTAA
CATCATTGGCAACGCTACCTTTGCCATGTTTCAGAAACAACTCTGGCGCATCGGGCTTCCCATACAATCG
ATAGATTGTCGCACCTGATTGCCCGACATTATCGCGAGCCCATTTATACCCATATAAATCAGCATCCATG
TTGGAATTTAATCGCGGCCTAGAGCAAGACGTTTCCCGTTGAATATGGCTCATAACACCCCTTGTATTAC
TGTTTATGTAAGCAGACAGTTTTATTGTTCATGACCAAAATCCCTTAACGTGAGTTTTCGTTCCACTGAG
CGTCAGACCCCGTAGAAAAGATCAAAGGATCTTCTTGAGATCCTTTTTTTCTGCGCGTAATCTGCTGCTT
GCAAACAAAAAAACCACCGCTACCAGCGGTGGTTTGTTTGCCGGATCAAGAGCTACCAACTCTTTTTCCG
AAGGTAACTGGCTTCAGCAGAGCGCAGATACCAAATACTGTCCTTCTAGTGTAGCCGTAGTTAGGCCACC
ACTTCAAGAACTCTGTAGCACCGCCTACATACCTCGCTCTGCTAATCCTGTTACCAGTGGCTGCTGCCAG
TGGCGATAAGTCGTGTCTTACCGGGTTGGACTCAAGACGATAGTTACCGGATAAGGCGCAGCGGTCGGGC
TGAACGGGGGGTTCGTGCACACAGCCCAGCTTGGAGCGAACGACCTACACCGAACTGAGATACCTACAGC
GTGAGCTATGAGAAAGCGCCACGCTTCCCGAAGGGAGAAAGGCGGACAGGTATCCGGTAAGCGGCAGGGT
CGGAACAGGAGAGCGCACGAGGGAGCTTCCAGGGGGAAACGCCTGGTATCTTTATAGTCCTGTCGGGTTT
CGCCACCTCTGACTTGAGCGTCGATTTTTGTGATGCTCGTCAGGGGGGCGGAGCCTATGGAAAAACGCCA
GCAACGCGGCCTTTTTACGGTTCCTGGCCTTTTGCTGGCCTTTTGCTCACATGTTCTTTCCTGCGTTATC
CCCTGATTCTGTGGATAACCGTATTACCGCCTTTGAGTGAGCTGATACCGCTCGCCGCAGCCGAACGACC
GAGCGCAGCGAGTCAGTGAGCGAGGAAGCGGAAGAGCGCCTGATGCGGTATTTTCTCCTTACGCATCTGT
GCGGTATTTCACACCGCAATGGTGCACTCTCAGTACAATCTGCTCTGATGCCGCATAGTTAAGCCAGTAT
ACACTCCGCTATCGCTACGTGACTGGGTCATGGCTGCGCCCCGACACCCGCCAACACCCGCTGACGCGCC
CTGACGGGCTTGTCTGCTCCCGGCATCCGCTTACAGACAAGCTGTGACCGTCTCCGGGAGCTGCATGTGT
CAGAGGTTTTCACCGTCATCACCGAAACGCGCGAGGCAGCTGCGGTAAAGCTCATCAGCGTGGTCGTGAA
GCGATTCACAGATGTCTGCCTGTTCATCCGCGTCCAGCTCGTTGAGTTTCTCCAGAAGCGTTAATGTCTG
GCTTCTGATAAAGCGGGCCATGTTAAGGGCGGTTTTTTCCTGTTTGGTCACTGATGCCTCCGTGTAAGGG
GGATTTCTGTTCATGGGGGTAATGATACCGATGAAACGAGAGAGGATGCTCACGATACGGGTTACTGATG
ATGAACATGCCCGGTTACTGGAACGTTGTGAGGGTAAACAACTGGCGGTATGGATGCGGCGGGACCAGAG
AAAAATCACTCAGGGTCAATGCCAGCGCTTCGTTAATACAGATGTAGGTGTTCCACAGGGTAGCCAGCAG
CATCCTGCGATGCAGATCCGGAACATAATGGTGCAGGGCGCTGACTTCCGCGTTTCCAGACTTTACGAAA
CACGGAAACCGAAGACCATTCATGTTGTTGCTCAGGTCGCAGACGTTTTGCAGCAGCAGTCGCTTCACGT
TCGCTCGCGTATCGGTGATTCATTCTGCTAACCAGTAAGGCAACCCCGCCAGCCTAGCCGGGTCCTCAAC
GACAGGAGCACGATCATGCGCACCCGTGGGGCCGCCATGCCGGCGATAATGGCCTGCTTCTCGCCGAAAC
GTTTGGTGGCGGGACCAGTGACGAAGGCTTGAGCGAGGGCGTGCAAGATTCCGAATACCGCAAGCGACAG
GCCGATCATCGTCGCGCTCCAGCGAAAGCGGTCCTCGCCGAAAATGACCCAGAGCGCTGCCGGCACCTGT
CCTACGAGTTGCATGATAAAGAAGACAGTCATAAGTGCGGCGACGATAGTCATGCCCCGCGCCCACCGGA
AGGAGCTGACTGGGTTGAAGGCTCTCAAGGGCATCGGTCGAGATCCCGGTGCCTAATGAGTGAGCTAACT
TACATTAATTGCGTTGCGCTCACTGCCCGCTTTCCAGTCGGGAAACCTGTCGTGCCAGCTGCATTAATGA
ATCGGCCAACGCGCGGGGAGAGGCGGTTTGCGTATTGGGCGCCAGGGTGGTTTTTCTTTTCACCAGTGAG
ACGGGCAACAGCTGATTGCCCTTCACCGCCTGGCCCTGAGAGAGTTGCAGCAAGCGGTCCACGCTGGTTT
GCCCCAGCAGGCGAAAATCCTGTTTGATGGTGGTTAACGGCGGGATATAACATGAGCTGTCTTCGGTATC
GTCGTATCCCACTACCGAGATATCCGCACCAACGCGCAGCCCGGACTCGGTAATGGCGCGCATTGCGCCC
AGCGCCATCTGATCGTTGGCAACCAGCATCGCAGTGGGAACGATGCCCTCATTCAGCATTTGCATGGTTT
GTTGAAAACCGGACATGGCACTCCAGTCGCCTTCCCGTTCCGCTATCGGCTGAATTTGATTGCGAGTGAG
ATATTTATGCCAGCCAGCCAGACGCAGACGCGCCGAGACAGAACTTAATGGGCCCGCTAACAGCGCGATT
TGCTGGTGACCCAATGCGACCAGATGCTCCACGCCCAGTCGCGTACCGTCTTCATGGGAGAAAATAATAC
TGTTGATGGGTGTCTGGTCAGAGACATCAAGAAATAACGCCGGAACATTAGTGCAGGCAGCTTCCACAGC
AATGGCATCCTGGTCATCCAGCGGATAGTTAATGATCAGCCCACTGACGCGTTGCGCGAGAAGATTGTGC
ACCGCCGCTTTACAGGCTTCGACGCCGCTTCGTTCTACCATCGACACCACCACGCTGGCACCCAGTTGAT
CGGCGCGAGATTTAATCGCCGCGACAATTTGCGACGGCGCGTGCAGGGCCAGACTGGAGGTGGCAACGCC
AATCAGCAACGACTGTTTGCCCGCCAGTTGTTGTGCCACGCGGTTGGGAATGTAATTCAGCTCCGCCATC
GCCGCTTCCACTTTTTCCCGCGTTTTCGCAGAAACGTGGCTGGCCTGGTTCACCACGCGGGAAACGGTCT
GATAAGAGACACCGGCATACTCTGCGACATCGTATAACGTTACTGGTTTCACATTCACCACCCTGAATTG
ACTCTCTTCCGGGCGCTATCATGCCATACCGCGAAAGGTTTTGCGCCATTCGATGGTGTCCGGGATCTCG
ACGCTCTCCCTTATGCGACTCCTGCATTAGGAAGCAGCCCAGTAGTAGGTTGAGGCCGTTGAGCACCGCC
GCCGCAAGGAATGGTGCATGCAAGGAGATGGCGCCCAACAGTCCCCCGGCCACGGGGCCTGCCACCATAC
CCACGCCGAAACAAGCGCTCATGAGCCCGAAGTGGCGAGCCCGATCTTCCCCATCGGTGATGTCGGCGAT
ATAGGCGCCAGCAACCGCACCTGTGGCGCCGGTGATGCCGGCCACGATGCGTCCGGCGTAGAGGATCGA
